Addgene plasmid #235135: OPEN-HLA-A*11:01-BirA
Purpose: E. coli expression of BirA tagged HLA-A*11:01 containing a cysteine mutation for disulfide linkage to mutant beta-2 microglobulin.
Depositing lab: Nikolaos Sgourakis. Depositing organization: University of Pennsylvania. Publication: Universal open MHC-I molecules for rapid peptide loading and enhanced complex stability across HLA allotypes. Sun Y, Young MC, Woodward CH, Danon JN, Truong HV, Gupta S, Winters TJ, Font-Burgada J, Burslem GM, Sgourakis NG. Proc Natl Acad Sci U S A. 2023 Jun 20;120(25):e2304055120. doi: 10.1073/pnas.2304055120. Epub 2023 Jun 13. PubMed 37310998.
Backbone
  Vector backbone: unknown
  Backbone size w/o insert (bp): 3157
  Total vector size (bp): 3982
  Vector type: Bacterial Expression
Growth in bacteria
  Bacterial resistance: Ampicillin, 100 μg/mL
  Growth temperature: 37°C
  Growth strain: DH5alpha
  Copy number: Unknown
Gene/Insert
  Gene/Insert name: OPEN-HLA-A*11:01
  Species: H. sapiens (human)
  Mutation: G120C
  Entrez Gene: HLA-A (a.k.a. HLAA)
  Tag / fusion protein: BirA (C terminal on insert)
Terms and licenses: Academic/Nonprofit Terms; Industry Terms: Not Available to Industry
How to cite: OPEN-HLA-A*11:01-BirA was a gift from Nikolaos Sgourakis (Addgene plasmid # 235135 ; http://n2t.net/addgene:235135 ; RRID:Addgene_235135)
