[The description below was written by a language model from this plasmid's Addgene catalogue record and pLannotate feature annotations shown in this document.]
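Description:
OPEN-HLA-A*11:01-BirA is a bacterial expression plasmid for producing the human MHC class I heavy chain HLA-A*11:01 in E. coli. The backbone is recorded as unknown, but the annotated features show a T7-driven expression vector. It carries a ColE1/pMB1-type origin of replication, a pBR322 bom region, a small remnant of the rop gene, and a β-lactamase gene with its own promoter for ampicillin selection. The catalogue gives a total size of 3,982 bp, whereas the sequenced record behind the feature table is 3,429 nt, so the two do not fully agree.

The expression cassette consists of a T7 promoter, the strong ribosome binding site from phage T7 gene 10, the HLA-A coding fragment (about 825 bp) and a T7 terminator. Transcription therefore depends on a host that supplies T7 RNA polymerase. The heavy chain carries a G120C substitution. According to the record, this introduces a cysteine for disulfide linkage to a correspondingly mutated beta-2 microglobulin, which is not encoded on this plasmid. A C-terminal "BirA" tag is listed, presumably a substrate sequence for the biotin ligase BirA that allows site-specific biotinylation. The feature table does not annotate this tag explicitly. A short match to a T7 gene 10B-derived solubility tag lies between the insert and the terminator and may simply be residual vector sequence.

The title of the associated publication indicates that the construct is used to make "open" MHC-I molecules, intended for rapid peptide loading and enhanced complex stability across HLA allotypes.
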