Features (pLannotate 1.2.2; 10 found; start..end, strand, type, name):
    721..1581    -  CDS            AmpR: β-lactamase; bla; confers resistance to ampicillin, carbenicillin, and related antibiotics
   1582..1686    -  promoter       AmpR promoter: bla
   1817..1864    -  terminator     T7 terminator: transcription terminator for bacteriophage T7 RNA polymerase
   1872..1921    -  CDS            SET1 (fragment): solubility-enhancement tag derived from T7 phage gene 10B
   1999..2823    -  CDS            HLA-A (fragment): HLAA_HUMAN - Also known as HLAA. Experimental evidence at protein level: Swiss-Prot protein existence level 1. Allele A*74:01: Presents immunodominant HIV-1 epitopes derived from gag-pol (GQMVHQAISPR, QIYPGIKVR) and rev (RQIHSISER), carrying an aliphatic residue at position 2 and Arg anchor residue at the C-terminus. May contribute to viral load control in chronic HIV-1 infection. From Homo sapiens (Human).
   2833..2855    -  RBS            RBS: efficient ribosome binding site from bacteriophage T7 gene 10 (Olins and Rangwala, 1989)
   2887..2905    -  promoter       T7 promoter: promoter for bacteriophage T7 RNA polymerase
   2925..2964    +  CDS            rop (fragment): Rop protein, which maintains plasmids at low copy number; rop
   3066..3205    +  misc_feature   bom: basis of mobility region from pBR322
   3391..550     -  rep_origin     ori (across the origin): high-copy-number ColE1/pMB1/pBR322/pUC origin of replication
>Addgene plasmid #235135 | OPEN-HLA-A*11:01-BirA | addgene full sequence | sequence record 468150 | Addgene NGS Result
TCGACGCTCAAGTCAGAGGTGGCGAAACCCGACAGGACTATAAAGATACCAGGCGTTTCCCCCTGGAAGC
TCCCTCGTGCGCTCTCCTGTTCCGACCCTGCCGCTTACCGGATACCTGTCCGCCTTTCTCCCTTCGGGAA
GCGTGGCGCTTTCTCATAGCTCACGCTGTAGGTATCTCAGTTCGGTGTAGGTCGTTCGCTCCAAGCTGGG
CTGTGTGCACGAACCCCCCGTTCAGCCCGACCGCTGCGCCTTATCCGGTAACTATCGTCTTGAGTCCAAC
CCGGTAAGACACGACTTATCGCCACTGGCAGCAGCCACTGGTAACAGGATTAGCAGAGCGAGGTATGTAG
GCGGTGCTACAGAGTTCTTGAAGTGGTGGCCTAACTACGGCTACACTAGAAGGACAGTATTTGGTATCTG
CGCTCTGCTGAAGCCAGTTACCTTCGGAAAAAGAGTTGGTAGCTCTTGATCCGGCAAACAAACCACCGCT
GGTAGCGGTGGTTTTTTTGTTTGCAAGCAGCAGATTACGCGCAGAAAAAAAGGATCTCAAGAAGATCCTT
TGATCTTTTCTACGGGGTCTGACGCTCAGTGGAACGAAAACTCACGTTAAGGGATTTTGGTCATGAGATT
ATCAAAAAGGATCTTCACCTAGATCCTTTTAAATTAAAAATGAAGTTTTAAATCAATCTAAAGTATATAT
GAGTAAACTTGGTCTGACAGTTACCAATGCTTAATCAGTGAGGCACCTATCTCAGCGATCTGTCTATTTC
GTTCATCCATAGTTGCCTGACTCCCCGTCGTGTAGATAACTACGATACGGGAGGGCTTACCATCTGGCCC
CAGTGCTGCAATGATACCGCGAGACCCACGCTCACCGGCTCCAGATTTATCAGCAATAAACCAGCCAGCC
GGAAGGGCCGAGCGCAGAAGTGGTCCTGCAACTTTATCCGCCTCCATCCAGTCTATTAATTGTTGCCGGG
AAGCTAGAGTAAGTAGTTCGCCAGTTAATAGTTTGCGCAACGTTGTTGCCATTGCTGCAGGCATCGTGGT
GTCACGCTCGTCGTTTGGTATGGCTTCATTCAGCTCCGGTTCCCAACGATCAAGGCGAGTTACATGATCC
CCCATGTTGTGCAAAAAAGCGGTTAGCTCCTTCGGTCCTCCGATCGTTGTCAGAAGTAAGTTGGCCGCAG
TGTTATCACTCATGGTTATGGCAGCACTGCATAATTCTCTTACTGTCATGCCATCCGTAAGATGCTTTTC
TGTGACTGGTGAGTACTCAACCAAGTCATTCTGAGAATAGTGTATGCGGCGACCGAGTTGCTCTTGCCCG
GCGTCAACACGGGATAATACCGCGCCACATAGCAGAACTTTAAAAGTGCTCATCATTGGAAAACGTTCTT
CGGGGCGAAAACTCTCAAGGATCTTACCGCTGTTGAGATCCAGTTCGATGTAACCCACTCGTGCACCCAA
CTGATCTTCAGCATCTTTTACTTTCACCAGCGTTTCTGGGTGAGCAAAAACAGGAAGGCAAAATGCCGCA
AAAAAGGGAATAAGGGCGACACGGAAATGTTGAATACTCATACTCTTCCTTTTTCAATATTATTGAAGCA
TTTATCAGGGTTATTGTCTCATGAGCGGATACATATTTGAATGTATTTAGAAAAATAAACAAATAGGGGT
TCCGCGCACATTTCCCCGAAAAGTGCCACCTGACGTCTAAGAAACCATTATTATCATGACATTAACCTAT
AAAAATAGGCGTATCACGAGGCCCTTTCGTCTTCAAGAATTATCCGGATATAGTTCCTCCTTTCAGCAAA
AAACCCCTCAAGACCCGTTTAGAGGCCCCAAGGGGTTATGCTAGTTATTGCTCAGCGGTGGCAGCAGCCA
ACTCAGCTTCCTTTCGGGCTTTGTTAGCAGCCGGATCGGAATTCAAGCTTAATGCCATTCGATTTTCTGA
GCTTCAAAAATATCGTTCAGACCACCACCGGATCCCGGCTCCCATCTCAGGGTGAGGGGCTTGGGCAGAC
CCTCATGCTGCACATGGCAGGTGTATCTCTGCTCCTCTCCAGAAGGCACCACCACAGCCGCCCACTTCTG
GAAGGTTCCATCCCCTGCAGGCCTGGTCTCCACGAGCTCCGTGTCCTGGGTCTGGTCCTCCCCATCCCGC
TGCCAGGTCAGTGTGATCTCCGCAGGGTAGAAGCCCAGGGCCCAGCACCTCAGGGTGGCCTCATGGTCAG
AGATGGGGTGGTGGGTCATATGTGTCTTGGGGGGGTCCGTGCGCTGCAGCGTCTCCTTCCCGTTCTCCAG
GTATCTGCGGAGCCACTCCACGCACCGGCCCTCCAGGTAGGCTCTCTGCTGCTCCGCCGCATGGGCCGCC
TCCCACTTGCGCTTGGTGATCTGAGCTGCCATGTCCGCCGCGGTCCAAGAGCGCAGGTCCTCGTTCAGGG
CGATGTAATCCTTGCAGTCGTAGGCGTCCTGCCGGTACCCGCGGAGGAAGCGCCCGTCCGGCCCCACGTC
GCAGCCATACATTATCTGGATGGTGTGAGAACCGTCCTCGCTCTGGTTGTAGTAGCCGCGCAGGGTCCCC
AGGTCCACTCGGTCAGTCTGTGACTGGGCCTTCACATTCCGTGTCTCCTGGTCCCAATACTCCGGCCCCT
CCTGCTCTATCCACGGCGCCCGCGGCTCCATCCTCTGGCTCGCGGCGTCGCTGTCGAACCGCACGAACTG
CGTGTCGTCCACGTAGCCCACGGCGATGAAGCGGGGCTCCCCGCGGCCGGGCCGGGACACGGAGGTGTAG
AAATACCTCATAGAATGAGAACCCATTATGTATCTCCTTCTTAAAGTTAAACAAAATTATTTCTAGAGGG
AAACCGTTGTGGTCTCCCTATAGTGAGTCGTATTAATTTCGCGGGATCGAGATCCTGCCTCGCGCGTTTC
GGTGATGACGGTGAAAACCTCTGACACATGCAGCTCCCGGAGACGGTCACAGCTTGTCTGTAAGCGGATG
CCGGGAGCAGACAAGCCCGTCAGGGCGCGTCAGCGGGTGTTGGCGGGTGTCGGGGCGCAGCCATGACCCA
GTCACGTAGCGATAGCGGAGTGTATACTGGCTTAACTATGCGGCATCAGAGCAGATTGTACTGAGAGTGC
ACCATTGCGGTGTGAAATACCGCACAGATGCGTAAGGAGAAAATACCGCATCAGGCGCTCTTCCGCTTCC
TCGCTCACTGACTCGCTGCGCTCGGTCGTTCGGCTGCGGCGAGCGGTATCAGCTCACTCAAAGGCGGTAA
TACGGTTATCCACAGAATCAGGGGATAACGCAGGAAAGAACATGTGAGCAAAAGGCCAGCAAAAGGCCAG
GAACCGTAAAAAGGCCGCGTTGCTGGCGTTTTTCCATAGGCTCCGCCCCCCTGACGAGCATCACAAAAA
