>Addgene plasmid #235135 | OPEN-HLA-A*11:01-BirA | depositor partial sequence | sequence record 462793 | OPEN-HLA-A*11:01-BirA sequence 892 bps
CATAATGGGTTCTCATTCTATGAGGTATTTCTACACCTCCGTGTCCCGGCCCGGCCGCGGGGAGCCCCGC
TTCATCGCCGTGGGCTACGTGGACGACACGCAGTTCGTGCGGTTCGACAGCGACGCCGCGAGCCAGAGGA
TGGAGCCGCGGGCGCCGTGGATAGAGCAGGAGGGGCCGGAGTATTGGGACCAGGAGACACGGAATGTGAA
GGCCCAGTCACAGACTGACCGAGTGGACCTGGGGACCCTGCGCGGCTACTACAACCAGAGCGAGGACGGT
TCTCACACCATCCAGATAATGTATGGCTGCGACGTGGGGCCGGACGGGCGCTTCCTCCGCGGGTACCGGC
AGGACGCCTACGACTGCAAGGATTACATCGCCCTGAACGAGGACCTGCGCTCTTGGACCGCGGCGGACAT
GGCAGCTCAGATCACCAAGCGCAAGTGGGAGGCGGCCCATGCGGCGGAGCAGCAGAGAGCCTACCTGGAG
GGCCGGTGCGTGGAGTGGCTCCGCAGATACCTGGAGAACGGGAAGGAGACGCTGCAGCGCACGGACCCCC
CCAAGACACATATGACCCACCACCCCATCTCTGACCATGAGGCCACCCTGAGGTGCTGGGCCCTGGGCTT
CTACCCTGCGGAGATCACACTGACCTGGCAGCGGGATGGGGAGGACCAGACCCAGGACACGGAGCTCGTG
GAGACCAGGCCTGCAGGGGATGGAACCTTCCAGAAGTGGGCGGCTGTGGTGGTGCCTTCTGGAGAGGAGC
AGAGATACACCTGCCATGTGCAGCATGAGGGTCTGCCCAAGCCCCTCACCCTGAGATGGGAGCCGGGATC
CGGTGGTGGTCTGAACGATATTTTTGAAGCTCAGAAAATCGAATGGCATTAA
